Addgene plasmid #77839: PHKA1 gRNA (BRDN0001144804)
Purpose: 3rd generation lentiviral gRNA plasmid targeting human PHKA1
Depositing lab: John Doench & David Root. Depositing organization: Broad Institute. Publication: Optimized sgRNA design to maximize activity and minimize off-target effects of CRISPR-Cas9. Doench JG, Fusi N, Sullender M, Hegde M, Vaimberg EW, Donovan KF, Smith I, Tothova Z, Wilen C, Orchard R, Virgin HW, Listgarten J, Root DE. Nat Biotechnol. 2016 Jan 18. doi: 10.1038/nbt.3437. PubMed 26780180.
Backbone
  Vector backbone: lentiGuide-Puro
  Backbone manufacturer: Zhang Lab (Addgene plasmid # 52963)
  Vector type: Mammalian Expression, Lentiviral, CRISPR
  Selectable markers: Puromycin
Growth in bacteria
  Bacterial resistance: Ampicillin, 100 μg/mL
  Growth temperature: 37°C
  Growth strain: DH5alpha
  Copy number: High Copy
Gene/Insert
  Gene/Insert name: PHKA1 (alt names: PHKA1; NM_001122670.1)
  gRNA/shRNA sequence: TGGACGACCCTACAGACACA
  Species: H. sapiens (human)
  Entrez Gene: PHKA1 (a.k.a. PHKA)
  Promoter: hU6
  Cloning method: Unknown
  Sequencing primers: 5′ U6-F; 3′ pS2-R
Terms and licenses: Academic/Nonprofit Terms; Industry Terms: Not Available to Industry
Depositor comments: The gRNA was designed to target the following Genbank reference sequence(s): NM_001122670.1,NM_001172436.1,NM_002637.3. Note that this plasmid does NOT contain Cas9. It should be used in conjunction with lentiCas9-Blast (Addgene #52962) or otherwise with cell lines already expressing Cas9. Browse the full kinome gRNA library at http://www.addgene.org/pooled-library/broadgpp-human-kinome/ or visit http://www.broadinstitute.org/rnai/public/ for detailed protocols and information.
How to cite: PHKA1 gRNA (BRDN0001144804) was a gift from John Doench & David Root (Addgene plasmid # 77839 ; http://n2t.net/addgene:77839 ; RRID:Addgene_77839)
