[The description below was written by a language model from this plasmid's Addgene catalogue record and pLannotate feature annotations shown in this document.]
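Description:
PHKA1 gRNA (BRDN0001144804) is a third-generation lentiviral CRISPR guide plasmid built on the lentiGuide-Puro backbone, carrying a single guide RNA directed against human PHKA1. The guide was designed against several PHKA1 reference transcripts and belongs to a human kinome gRNA collection. The 8.3 kb plasmid is propagated in E. coli at high copy from a ColE1/pUC-type origin under ampicillin selection (AmpR). It also carries an f1 origin, an SV40 origin and leftover lac/T7/T3 cloning-vector elements in the bacterial backbone.

The lentiviral transfer cassette starts with an RSV promoter fused to a truncated HIV-1 5' LTR, which drives genomic RNA production in packaging cells independently of Tat. This is followed by the Ψ packaging signal with a partial gag sequence and the Rev response element for Rev-dependent nuclear export. Downstream, a human U6 RNA polymerase III promoter transcribes the PHKA1 spacer joined to the Streptococcus pyogenes Cas9 gRNA scaffold, and a cPPT/CTS element aids nuclear import of the viral genome. A separate EF-1α core promoter with its intron A drives puromycin N-acetyltransferase for selection of transduced mammalian cells. WPRE enhances transcript expression, and the ΔU3 self-inactivating 3' LTR disables LTR promoter activity after integration. An SV40 polyadenylation signal lies just beyond the 3' LTR.

The plasmid does not encode Cas9, so it is intended for use alongside a separate Cas9 lentivector or in cells that already express Cas9, typically to knock out PHKA1 by stable guide delivery. The record does not state the cloning method.
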