Features (pLannotate 1.2.2; 29 found; start..end, strand, type, name):
     14..80      +  CDS            small t antigen (fragment): SV40 (simian virus 40) small t antigen
    106..317     +  promoter       EF-1α core promoter: core promoter for human elongation factor EF-1α
    318..1256    +  intron         EF-1α intron A: intron upstream of the start codon of human EF-1α
   1278..1877    +  CDS            PuroR (fragment): puromycin N-acetyltransferase; pac from Streptomyces; confers resistance to puromycin
   1893..2481    +  misc_feature   WPRE: woodchuck hepatitis virus posttranscriptional regulatory element
   2532..2551    +  misc_feature   cPPT/CTS (fragment): central polypurine tract and central termination sequence of HIV-1
   2553..2786    +  LTR            3' LTR (ΔU3): self-inactivating 3' long terminal repeat (LTR) from HIV-1
   2864..2985    +  polyA_signal   SV40 poly(A) signal: SV40 polyadenylation signal
   3025..3160    +  rep_origin     SV40 ori: SV40 origin of replication
   3181..3199    -  promoter       T7 promoter: promoter for bacteriophage T7 RNA polymerase
   3207..3362    +  CDS            lacZα (fragment): LacZα fragment of β-galactosidase; lacZ fragment
   3367..3795    +  rep_origin     f1 ori (sequence partly withheld): f1 bacteriophage origin of replication; arrow indicates direction of (+) strand synthesis
   3848..3952    +  promoter       AmpR promoter: bla
   3953..4813    +  CDS            AmpR: β-lactamase; bla; confers resistance to ampicillin, carbenicillin, and related antibiotics
   4984..5572    +  rep_origin     ori: high-copy-number ColE1/pMB1/pBR322/pUC origin of replication
   5755..5847    +  CDS            lacI (fragment): lac repressor; lacI; The lac repressor binds to the lac operator to inhibit transcription in E. coli. This inhibition can be relieved by adding lactose or isopropyl-β-D-thiogalactopyranoside (IPTG).
   5860..5881    +  protein_bind   CAP binding site: CAP binding activates transcription in the presence of cAMP. E. coli catabolite activator protein
   5896..5926    +  promoter       lac promoter: promoter for the E. coli lac operon
   5934..5950    +  protein_bind   lac operator: The lac repressor binds to the lac operator to inhibit transcription in E. coli. This inhibition can be relieved by adding lactose or isopropyl-β-D-thiogalactopyranoside (IPTG). lac repressor encoded by lacI
   5995..6013    +  promoter       T3 promoter: promoter for bacteriophage T3 RNA polymerase
   6041..6267    +  promoter       RSV promoter: Rous sarcoma virus enhancer/promoter
   6268..6448    +  LTR            5' LTR (truncated): truncated 5' long terminal repeat (LTR) from HIV-1
   6495..6620    +  misc_feature   HIV-1 Ψ: packaging signal of human immunodeficiency virus type 1
   6604..6967    +  CDS            HIV-1 gag (fragment): gag protein from human immunodeficiency virus 1; gag
   7113..7346    +  misc_feature   RRE: The Rev response element (RRE) of HIV-1 allows for Rev-dependent mRNA export from the nucleus to the cytoplasm.
   7723..7749    +  CDS            Rev (fragment): human immunodeficiency virus 1 (HIV-1) Rev protein; rev; enhances nuclear export of unspliced and incompletely spliced viral mRNAs
   7753..7993    +  promoter       U6 promoter: RNA polymerase III promoter for human U6 snRNA
   8023..8098    +  misc_RNA       gRNA scaffold: guide RNA scaffold for the Streptococcus pyogenes CRISPR/Cas9 system
   8154..8271    +  misc_feature   cPPT/CTS: central polypurine tract and central termination sequence of HIV-1
>Addgene plasmid #77839 | PHKA1 gRNA (BRDN0001144804) | addgene full sequence | sequence record 188506 | Addgene Assembled Sequence
CCCGGGTGCAAAGATGGATAAAGTTTTAAACAGAGAGGAATCTTTGCAGCTAATGGACCTTCTAGGTCTT
GAAAGGAGTGGGAATTGGCTCCGGTGCCCGTCAGTGGGCAGAGCGCACATCGCCCACAGTCCCCGAGAAG
TTGGGGGGAGGGGTCGGCAATTGATCCGGTGCCTAGAGAAGGTGGCGCGGGGTAAACTGGGAAAGTGATG
TCGTGTACTGGCTCCGCCTTTTTCCCGAGGGTGGGGGAGAACCGTATATAAGTGCAGTAGTCGCCGTGAA
CGTTCTTTTTCGCAACGGGTTTGCCGCCAGAACACAGGTAAGTGCCGTGTGTGGTTCCCGCGGGCCTGGC
CTCTTTACGGGTTATGGCCCTTGCGTGCCTTGAATTACTTCCACCTGGCTGCAGTACGTGATTCTTGATC
CCGAGCTTCGGGTTGGAAGTGGGTGGGAGAGTTCGAGGCCTTGCGCTTAAGGAGCCCCTTCGCCTCGTGC
TTGAGTTGAGGCCTGGCCTGGGCGCTGGGGCCGCCGCGTGCGAATCTGGTGGCACCTTCGCGCCTGTCTC
GCTGCTTTCGATAAGTCTCTAGCCATTTAAAATTTTTGATGACCTGCTGCGACGCTTTTTTTCTGGCAAG
ATAGTCTTGTAAATGCGGGCCAAGATCTGCACACTGGTATTTCGGTTTTTGGGGCCGCGGGCGGCGACGG
GGCCCGTGCGTCCCAGCGCACATGTTCGGCGAGGCGGGGCCTGCGAGCGCGGCCACCGAGAATCGGACGG
GGGTAGTCTCAAGCTGGCCGGCCTGCTCTGGTGCCTGGCCTCGCGCCGCCGTGTATCGCCCCGCCCTGGG
CGGCAAGGCTGGCCCGGTCGGCACCAGTTGCGTGAGCGGAAAGATGGCCGCTTCCCGGCCCTGCTGCAGG
GAGCTCAAAATGGAGGACGCGGCGCTCGGGAGAGCGGGCGGGTGAGTCACCCACACAAAGGAAAAGGGCC
TTTCCGTCCTCAGCCGTCGCTTCATGTGACTCCACGGAGTACCGGGCGCCGTCCAGGCACCTCGATTAGT
TCTCGAGCTTTTGGAGTACGTCGTCTTTAGGTTGGGGGGAGGGGTTTTATGCGATGGAGTTTCCCCACAC
TGAGTGGGTGGAGACTGAAGTTAGGCCAGCTTGGCACTTGATGTAATTCTCCTTGGAATTTGCCCTTTTT
GAGTTTGGATCTTGGTTCATTCTCAAGCCTCAGACAGTGGTTCAAAGTTTTTTTCTTCCATTTCAGGTGT
CGTGACGTACGGCCACCATGACCGAGTACAAGCCCACGGTGCGCCTCGCCACCCGCGACGACGTCCCCAG
GGCCGTACGCACCCTCGCCGCCGCGTTCGCCGACTACCCCGCCACGCGCCACACCGTCGATCCGGACCGC
CACATCGAGCGGGTCACCGAGCTGCAAGAACTCTTCCTCACGCGCGTCGGGCTCGACATCGGCAAGGTGT
GGGTCGCGGACGACGGCGCCGCCGTGGCGGTCTGGACCACGCCGGAGAGCGTCGAAGCGGGGGCGGTGTT
CGCCGAGATCGGCCCGCGCATGGCCGAGTTGAGCGGTTCCCGGCTGGCCGCGCAGCAACAGATGGAAGGC
CTCCTGGCGCCGCACCGGCCCAAGGAGCCCGCGTGGTTCCTGGCCACCGTCGGAGTCTCGCCCGACCACC
AGGGCAAGGGTCTGGGCAGCGCCGTCGTGCTCCCCGGAGTGGAGGCGGCCGAGCGCGCCGGGGTGCCCGC
CTTCCTGGAGACCTCCGCGCCCCGCAACCTCCCCTTCTACGAGCGGCTCGGCTTCACCGTCACCGCCGAC
GTCGAGGTGCCCGAAGGACCGCGCACCTGGTGCATGACCCGCAAGCCCGGTGCCTGAACGCGTTAAGTCG
ACAATCAACCTCTGGATTACAAAATTTGTGAAAGATTGACTGGTATTCTTAACTATGTTGCTCCTTTTAC
GCTATGTGGATACGCTGCTTTAATGCCTTTGTATCATGCTATTGCTTCCCGTATGGCTTTCATTTTCTCC
TCCTTGTATAAATCCTGGTTGCTGTCTCTTTATGAGGAGTTGTGGCCCGTTGTCAGGCAACGTGGCGTGG
TGTGCACTGTGTTTGCTGACGCAACCCCCACTGGTTGGGGCATTGCCACCACCTGTCAGCTCCTTTCCGG
GACTTTCGCTTTCCCCCTCCCTATTGCCACGGCGGAACTCATCGCCGCCTGCCTTGCCCGCTGCTGGACA
GGGGCTCGGCTGTTGGGCACTGACAATTCCGTGGTGTTGTCGGGGAAATCATCGTCCTTTCCTTGGCTGC
TCGCCTGTGTTGCCACCTGGATTCTGCGCGGGACGTCCTTCTGCTACGTCCCTTCGGCCCTCAATCCAGC
GGACCTTCCTTCCCGCGGCCTGCTGCCGGCTCTGCGGCCTCTTCCGCGTCTTCGCCTTCGCCCTCAGACG
AGTCGGATCTCCCTTTGGGCCGCCTCCCCGCGTCGACTTTAAGACCAATGACTTACAAGGCAGCTGTAGA
TCTTAGCCACTTTTTAAAAGAAAAGGGGGGACTGGAAGGGCTAATTCACTCCCAACGAAGACAAGATCTG
CTTTTTGCTTGTACTGGGTCTCTCTGGTTAGACCAGATCTGAGCCTGGGAGCTCTCTGGCTAACTAGGGA
ACCCACTGCTTAAGCCTCAATAAAGCTTGCCTTGAGTGCTTCAAGTAGTGTGTGCCCGTCTGTTGTGTGA
CTCTGGTAACTAGAGATCCCTCAGACCCTTTTAGTCAGTGTGGAAAATCTCTAGCAGTACGTATAGTAGT
TCATGTCATCTTATTATTCAGTATTTATAACTTGCAAAGAAATGAATATCAGAGAGTGAGAGGAACTTGT
TTATTGCAGCTTATAATGGTTACAAATAAAGCAATAGCATCACAAATTTCACAAATAAAGCATTTTTTTC
ACTGCATTCTAGTTGTGGTTTGTCCAAACTCATCAATGTATCTTATCATGTCTGGCTCTAGCTATCCCGC
CCCTAACTCCGCCCATCCCGCCCCTAACTCCGCCCAGTTCCGCCCATTCTCCGCCCCATGGCTGACTAAT
TTTTTTTATTTATGCAGAGGCCGAGGCCGCCTCGGCCTCTGAGCTATTCCAGAAGTAGTGAGGAGGCTTT
TTTGGAGGCCTAGGGACGTACCCAATTCGCCCTATAGTGAGTCGTATTACGCGCGCTCACTGGCCGTCGT
TTTACAACGTCGTGACTGGGAAAACCCTGGCGTTACCCAACTTAATCGCCTTGCAGCACATCCCCCTTTC
GCCAGCTGGCGTAATAGCGAAGAGGCCCGCACCGATCGCCCTTCCCAACAGTTGCGCAGCCTGAATGGCG
AATGGG
[124 nt withheld, positions 3367-3490]
C
[91 nt withheld, positions 3492-3582]
A
[49 nt withheld, positions 3584-3632]
CCTTTGACGTTGGAGTCCACGTTCTTT
[37 nt withheld, positions 3660-3696]
ACCCTATCTCGGTCTATTCTTTTGATTTATAAGGGATTTTGCCGATTTCGGCCTATTGGTTAAAAAATGA
GCTGATTTAACAAAAATTTAACGCGAATTTTAACAAAATATTAACGCTTACAATTTAGGTGGCACTTTTC
GGGGAAATGTGCGCGGAACCCCTATTTGTTTATTTTTCTAAATACATTCAAATATGTATCCGCTCATGAG
ACAATAACCCTGATAAATGCTTCAATAATATTGAAAAAGGAAGAGTATGAGTATTCAACATTTCCGTGTC
GCCCTTATTCCCTTTTTTGCGGCATTTTGCCTTCCTGTTTTTGCTCACCCAGAAACGCTGGTGAAAGTAA
AAGATGCTGAAGATCAGTTGGGTGCACGAGTGGGTTACATCGAACTGGATCTCAACAGCGGTAAGATCCT
TGAGAGTTTTCGCCCCGAAGAACGTTTTCCAATGATGAGCACTTTTAAAGTTCTGCTATGTGGCGCGGTA
TTATCCCGTATTGACGCCGGGCAAGAGCAACTCGGTCGCCGCATACACTATTCTCAGAATGACTTGGTTG
AGTACTCACCAGTCACAGAAAAGCATCTTACGGATGGCATGACAGTAAGAGAATTATGCAGTGCTGCCAT
AACCATGAGTGATAACACTGCGGCCAACTTACTTCTGACAACGATCGGAGGACCGAAGGAGCTAACCGCT
TTTTTGCACAACATGGGGGATCATGTAACTCGCCTTGATCGTTGGGAACCGGAGCTGAATGAAGCCATAC
CAAACGACGAGCGTGACACCACGATGCCTGTAGCAATGGCAACAACGTTGCGCAAACTATTAACTGGCGA
ACTACTTACTCTAGCTTCCCGGCAACAATTAATAGACTGGATGGAGGCGGATAAAGTTGCAGGACCACTT
CTGCGCTCGGCCCTTCCGGCTGGCTGGTTTATTGCTGATAAATCTGGAGCCGGTGAGCGTGGGTCTCGCG
GTATCATTGCAGCACTGGGGCCAGATGGTAAGCCCTCCCGTATCGTAGTTATCTACACGACGGGGAGTCA
GGCAACTATGGATGAACGAAATAGACAGATCGCTGAGATAGGTGCCTCACTGATTAAGCATTGGTAACTG
TCAGACCAAGTTTACTCATATATACTTTAGATTGATTTAAAACTTCATTTTTAATTTAAAAGGATCTAGG
TGAAGATCCTTTTTGATAATCTCATGACCAAAATCCCTTAACGTGAGTTTTCGTTCCACTGAGCGTCAGA
CCCCGTAGAAAAGATCAAAGGATCTTCTTGAGATCCTTTTTTTCTGCGCGTAATCTGCTGCTTGCAAACA
AAAAAACCACCGCTACCAGCGGTGGTTTGTTTGCCGGATCAAGAGCTACCAACTCTTTTTCCGAAGGTAA
CTGGCTTCAGCAGAGCGCAGATACCAAATACTGTTCTTCTAGTGTAGCCGTAGTTAGGCCACCACTTCAA
GAACTCTGTAGCACCGCCTACATACCTCGCTCTGCTAATCCTGTTACCAGTGGCTGCTGCCAGTGGCGAT
AAGTCGTGTCTTACCGGGTTGGACTCAAGACGATAGTTACCGGATAAGGCGCAGCGGTCGGGCTGAACGG
GGGGTTCGTGCACACAGCCCAGCTTGGAGCGAACGACCTACACCGAACTGAGATACCTACAGCGTGAGCT
ATGAGAAAGCGCCACGCTTCCCGAAGGGAGAAAGGCGGACAGGTATCCGGTAAGCGGCAGGGTCGGAACA
GGAGAGCGCACGAGGGAGCTTCCAGGGGGAAACGCCTGGTATCTTTATAGTCCTGTCGGGTTTCGCCACC
TCTGACTTGAGCGTCGATTTTTGTGATGCTCGTCAGGGGGGCGGAGCCTATGGAAAAACGCCAGCAACGC
GGCCTTTTTACGGTTCCTGGCCTTTTGCTGGCCTTTTGCTCACATGTTCTTTCCTGCGTTATCCCCTGAT
TCTGTGGATAACCGTATTACCGCCTTTGAGTGAGCTGATACCGCTCGCCGCAGCCGAACGACCGAGCGCA
GCGAGTCAGTGAGCGAGGAAGCGGAAGAGCGCCCAATACGCAAACCGCCTCTCCCCGCGCGTTGGCCGAT
TCATTAATGCAGCTGGCACGACAGGTTTCCCGACTGGAAAGCGGGCAGTGAGCGCAACGCAATTAATGTG
AGTTAGCTCACTCATTAGGCACCCCAGGCTTTACACTTTATGCTTCCGGCTCGTATGTTGTGTGGAATTG
TGAGCGGATAACAATTTCACACAGGAAACAGCTATGACCATGATTACGCCAAGCGCGCAATTAACCCTCA
CTAAAGGGAACAAAAGCTGGAGCTGCAAGCTTAATGTAGTCTTATGCAATACTCTTGTAGTCTTGCAACA
TGGTAACGATGAGTTAGCAACATGCCTTACAAGGAGAGAAAAAGCACCGTGCATGCCGATTGGTGGAAGT
AAGGTGGTACGATCGTGCCTTATTAGGAAGGCAACAGACGGGTCTGACATGGATTGGACGAACCACTGAA
TTGCCGCATTGCAGAGATATTGTATTTAAGTGCCTAGCTCGATACATAAACGGGTCTCTCTGGTTAGACC
AGATCTGAGCCTGGGAGCTCTCTGGCTAACTAGGGAACCCACTGCTTAAGCCTCAATAAAGCTTGCCTTG
AGTGCTTCAAGTAGTGTGTGCCCGTCTGTTGTGTGACTCTGGTAACTAGAGATCCCTCAGACCCTTTTAG
TCAGTGTGGAAAATCTCTAGCAGTGGCGCCCGAACAGGGACTTGAAAGCGAAAGGGAAACCAGAGGAGCT
CTCTCGACGCAGGACTCGGCTTGCTGAAGCGCGCACGGCAAGAGGCGAGGGGCGGCGACTGGTGAGTACG
CCAAAAATTTTGACTAGCGGAGGCTAGAAGGAGAGAGATGGGTGCGAGAGCGTCAGTATTAAGCGGGGGA
GAATTAGATCGCGATGGGAAAAAATTCGGTTAAGGCCAGGGGGAAAGAAAAAATATAAATTAAAACATAT
AGTATGGGCAAGCAGGGAGCTAGAACGATTCGCAGTTAATCCTGGCCTGTTAGAAACATCAGAAGGCTGT
AGACAAATACTGGGACAGCTACAACCATCCCTTCAGACAGGATCAGAAGAACTTAGATCATTATATAATA
CAGTAGCAACCCTCTATTGTGTGCATCAAAGGATAGAGATAAAAGACACCAAGGAAGCTTTAGACAAGAT
AGAGGAAGAGCAAAACAAAAGTAAGACCACCGCACAGCAAGCGGCCGCTGATCTTCAGACCTGGAGGAGG
AGATATGAGGGACAATTGGAGAAGTGAATTATATAAATATAAAGTAGTAAAAATTGAACCATTAGGAGTA
GCACCCACCAAGGCAAAGAGAAGAGTGGTGCAGAGAGAAAAAAGAGCAGTGGGAATAGGAGCTTTGTTCC
TTGGGTTCTTGGGAGCAGCAGGAAGCACTATGGGCGCAGCGTCAATGACGCTGACGGTACAGGCCAGACA
ATTATTGTCTGGTATAGTGCAGCAGCAGAACAATTTGCTGAGGGCTATTGAGGCGCAACAGCATCTGTTG
CAACTCACAGTCTGGGGCATCAAGCAGCTCCAGGCAAGAATCCTGGCTGTGGAAAGATACCTAAAGGATC
AACAGCTCCTGGGGATTTGGGGTTGCTCTGGAAAACTCATTTGCACCACTGCTGTGCCTTGGAATGCTAG
TTGGAGTAATAAATCTCTGGAACAGATTTGGAATCACACGACCTGGATGGAGTGGGACAGAGAAATTAAC
AATTACACAAGCTTAATACACTCCTTAATTGAAGAATCGCAAAACCAGCAAGAAAAGAATGAACAAGAAT
TATTGGAATTAGATAAATGGGCAAGTTTGTGGAATTGGTTTAACATAACAAATTGGCTGTGGTATATAAA
ATTATTCATAATGATAGTAGGAGGCTTGGTAGGTTTAAGAATAGTTTTTGCTGTACTTTCTATAGTGAAT
AGAGTTAGGCAGGGATATTCACCATTATCGTTTCAGACCCACCTCCCAACCCCGAGGGGACCCAGAGAGG
GCCTATTTCCCATGATTCCTTCATATTTGCATATACGATACAAGGCTGTTAGAGAGATAATTAGAATTAA
TTTGACTGTAAACACAAAGATATTAGTACAAAATACGTGACGTAGAAAGTAATAATTTCTTGGGTAGTTT
GCAGTTTTAAAATTATGTTTTAAAATGGACTATCATATGCTTACCGTAACTTGAAAGTATTTCGATTTCT
TGGCTTTATATATCTTGTGGAAAGGACGAAACACCGTGGACGACCCTACAGACACAGTTTTAGAGCTAGA
AATAGCAAGTTAAAATAAGGCTAGTCCGTTATCAACTTGAAAAAGTGGCACCGAGTCGGTGCTTTTTTAA
GCTTGGCGTAACTAGATCTTGAGACAAATGGCAGTATTCATCCACAATTTTAAAAGAAAAGGGGGGATTG
GGGGGTACAGTGCAGGGGAAAGAATAGTAGACATAATAGCAACAGACATACAAACTAAAGAATTACAAAA
ACAAATTACAAAAATTCAAAATTTTCGGGTTTATTACAGGGACAGCAGAGATCCACTTTGGCGCCGGCTC
GAGGGGG
