>Addgene plasmid #77839 | PHKA1 gRNA (BRDN0001144804) | depositor partial sequence | sequence record 145299 | Target Sequence
TGGACGACCCTACAGACACA
