>Addgene plasmid #77839 | PHKA1 gRNA (BRDN0001144804) | addgene partial sequence | sequence record 188505 | hU6-F
TAGAAAGTAATAATTTCTTGGGTAGTTTGCAGTTTTAAAATTATGTTTTAAAATGGACTATCATATGCTT
ACCGTAACTTGAAAGTATTTCGATTTCTTGGCTTTATATATCTTGTGGAAAGGACGAAACACCGTGGACG
ACCCTACAGACACAGTTTTAGAGCTAGAAATAGCAAGTTAAAATAAGGCTAGTCCGTTATCAACTTGAAA
AAGTGGCACCGAGTCGGTGCTTTTTTAAGCTTGGCGTAACTAGATCTTGAGACAAATGGCAGTATTCATC
CACAATTTTAAAAGAAAAGGGGGGATTGGGGGGTACAGTGCAGGGGAAAGAATAGTAGACATAATAGCAA
CAGACATACAAACTAAAGAATTACAAAAACAAATTACAAAAATTCAAAATTTTCGGGTTTATTACAGGGA
CAGCAGAGATCCACTTTGGCGCCGGCTCGAGGGGGCCCGGGTGCAAAGATGGATAAAGTTTTAAACAGAG
AGGAATCTTTGCAGCTAATGGACCTTCTAGGTCTTGAAAGGAGTGGGAATTGGCTCCGGTGCCCGTCAGT
GGGCAGAGCG
